Addgene plasmid #71184: pSGE_895_Nhe2_EcR-to-gl
Purpose: Luciferase reporter
Depositing lab: Alexander Stark. Depositing organization: Research Institute of Molecular Pathology (IMP). Publication: Transcriptional regulators form diverse groups with context-dependent regulatory functions. Stampfel G, Kazmar T, Frank O, Wienerroither S, Reiter F, Stark A. Nature. 2015 Nov 9. doi: 10.1038/nature15545. PubMed 26550828.
Backbone
  Vector backbone: unknown
  Vector type: Insect Expression, Luciferase
Growth in bacteria
  Bacterial resistance: Ampicillin, 100 μg/mL
  Growth temperature: 37°C
  Growth strain: DH5alpha
  Copy number: High Copy
Gene/Insert
  Gene/Insert name: 895_Nhe2_EcR-to-gl
  Species: Synthetic
  Promoter: DSCP Drosophila synthetic core promoter
  Tag / fusion protein: luciferase (C terminal on backbone)
  Cloning method: Gateway Cloning
  Sequencing primers: 5′ RVprimer3; 3′ LucNRev
Terms and licenses: Academic/Nonprofit Terms; Industry Terms: Not Available to Industry
How to cite: pSGE_895_Nhe2_EcR-to-gl was a gift from Alexander Stark (Addgene plasmid # 71184 ; http://n2t.net/addgene:71184 ; RRID:Addgene_71184)
