[The description below was written by a language model from this plasmid's Addgene catalogue record and pLannotate feature annotations shown in this document.]
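Description:
pSGE_895_Nhe2_EcR-to-gl is a 5.4 kb firefly luciferase reporter plasmid intended for expression in insect (Drosophila) cells. The catalogue lists the backbone as unknown. It is propagated in E. coli as a high-copy plasmid through a ColE1/pUC-type origin and selected with ampicillin via the β-lactamase gene and its native promoter. An f1 phage origin is also present, and short fragments annotated as lacZα, a tetracycline efflux gene and SV40 large T antigen appear to be non-functional remnants of earlier vector construction.

The reporter unit begins with a synthetic poly(A) signal and an RNA polymerase II pause site from the human α2-globin gene, which together insulate the cassette from spurious read-through transcription originating in the backbone. Downstream lies a synthetic insert of roughly 400 bp, named 895_Nhe2_EcR-to-gl, flanked by attB1 and attB2 sites, consistent with its introduction by Gateway recombination. The record gives no further detail on the composition of this insert; its position upstream of the promoter suggests a candidate regulatory or enhancer-type sequence, but this is inferred rather than stated. According to the catalogue, transcription is driven by the Drosophila synthetic core promoter (DSCP). It is not annotated in the feature table but would fall in the gap between attB2 and the luc+ coding sequence. The luciferase open reading frame is followed, across the plasmid's circular junction, by an SV40 polyadenylation region.

Since a minimal core promoter gives little activity on its own, luciferase output should report how the upstream insert modulates transcription. The stated purpose is simply a luciferase reporter, deposited with a study of context-dependent functions of transcriptional regulators.
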