Features (pLannotate 1.2.2; 13 found; start..end, strand, type, name):
     39..160     -  polyA_signal   SV40 poly(A) signal: SV40 polyadenylation signal
    183..251     -  CDS            large T antigen (fragment): large T antigen from SV40 (simian virus 40)
    267..399     +  CDS            TcR (fragment): tetracycline efflux protein; tet; confers resistance to tetracycline
    579..1167    -  rep_origin     ori: high-copy-number ColE1/pMB1/pBR322/pUC origin of replication
   1338..2198    -  CDS            AmpR: β-lactamase; bla; confers resistance to ampicillin, carbenicillin, and related antibiotics
   2199..2303    -  promoter       AmpR promoter: bla
   2330..2758    +  rep_origin     f1 ori (sequence partly withheld): f1 bacteriophage origin of replication; arrow indicates direction of (+) strand synthesis
   2790..2857    -  CDS            lacZα (fragment): LacZα fragment of β-galactosidase; lacZ fragment
   2916..2964    +  polyA_signal   poly(A) signal: synthetic polyadenylation signal
   2978..3069    +  misc_feature   pause site: RNA polymerase II transcriptional pause signal from the human α2 globin gene
   3083..3107    +  protein_bind   attB1: mutant version of attB; recombination site for the Gateway® BP reaction BP Clonase™
   3529..3553    -  protein_bind   attB2: mutant version of attB; recombination site for the Gateway® BP reaction BP Clonase™
   3750..5402    +  CDS            luciferase: firefly luciferase; luc+; enhanced luc+ version of the luciferase gene
>Addgene plasmid #71184 | pSGE_895_Nhe2_EcR-to-gl | depositor full sequence | sequence record 127111 | Full Sequence
CTAGAGTCGGGGCGGCCGGCCGCTTCGAGCAGACATGATAAGATACATTGATGAGTTTGGACAAACCACA
ACTAGAATGCAGTGAAAAAAATGCTTTATTTGTGAAATTTGTGATGCTATTGCTTTATTTGTAACCATTA
TAAGCTGCAATAAACAAGTTAACAACAACAATTGCATTCATTTTATGTTTCAGGTTCAGGGGGAGGTGTG
GGAGGTTTTTTAAAGCAAGTAAAACCTCTACAAATGTGGTAAAATCGATAAGGATCCGTCGACCGATGCC
CTTGAGAGCCTTCAACCCAGTCAGCTCCTTCCGGTGGGCGCGGGGCATGACTATCGTCGCCGCACTTATG
ACTGTCTTCTTTATCATGCAACTCGTAGGACAGGTGCCGGCAGCGCTCTTCCGCTTCCTCGCTCACTGAC
TCGCTGCGCTCGGTCGTTCGGCTGCGGCGAGCGGTATCAGCTCACTCAAAGGCGGTAATACGGTTATCCA
CAGAATCAGGGGATAACGCAGGAAAGAACATGTGAGCAAAAGGCCAGCAAAAGGCCAGGAACCGTAAAAA
GGCCGCGTTGCTGGCGTTTTTCCATAGGCTCCGCCCCCCTGACGAGCATCACAAAAATCGACGCTCAAGT
CAGAGGTGGCGAAACCCGACAGGACTATAAAGATACCAGGCGTTTCCCCCTGGAAGCTCCCTCGTGCGCT
CTCCTGTTCCGACCCTGCCGCTTACCGGATACCTGTCCGCCTTTCTCCCTTCGGGAAGCGTGGCGCTTTC
TCATAGCTCACGCTGTAGGTATCTCAGTTCGGTGTAGGTCGTTCGCTCCAAGCTGGGCTGTGTGCACGAA
CCCCCCGTTCAGCCCGACCGCTGCGCCTTATCCGGTAACTATCGTCTTGAGTCCAACCCGGTAAGACACG
ACTTATCGCCACTGGCAGCAGCCACTGGTAACAGGATTAGCAGAGCGAGGTATGTAGGCGGTGCTACAGA
GTTCTTGAAGTGGTGGCCTAACTACGGCTACACTAGAAGAACAGTATTTGGTATCTGCGCTCTGCTGAAG
CCAGTTACCTTCGGAAAAAGAGTTGGTAGCTCTTGATCCGGCAAACAAACCACCGCTGGTAGCGGTGGTT
TTTTTGTTTGCAAGCAGCAGATTACGCGCAGAAAAAAAGGATCTCAAGAAGATCCTTTGATCTTTTCTAC
GGGGTCTGACGCTCAGTGGAACGAAAACTCACGTTAAGGGATTTTGGTCATGAGATTATCAAAAAGGATC
TTCACCTAGATCCTTTTAAATTAAAAATGAAGTTTTAAATCAATCTAAAGTATATATGAGTAAACTTGGT
CTGACAGTTACCAATGCTTAATCAGTGAGGCACCTATCTCAGCGATCTGTCTATTTCGTTCATCCATAGT
TGCCTGACTCCCCGTCGTGTAGATAACTACGATACGGGAGGGCTTACCATCTGGCCCCAGTGCTGCAATG
ATACCGCGAGACCCACGCTCACCGGCTCCAGATTTATCAGCAATAAACCAGCCAGCCGGAAGGGCCGAGC
GCAGAAGTGGTCCTGCAACTTTATCCGCCTCCATCCAGTCTATTAATTGTTGCCGGGAAGCTAGAGTAAG
TAGTTCGCCAGTTAATAGTTTGCGCAACGTTGTTGCCATTGCTACAGGCATCGTGGTGTCACGCTCGTCG
TTTGGTATGGCTTCATTCAGCTCCGGTTCCCAACGATCAAGGCGAGTTACATGATCCCCCATGTTGTGCA
AAAAAGCGGTTAGCTCCTTCGGTCCTCCGATCGTTGTCAGAAGTAAGTTGGCCGCAGTGTTATCACTCAT
GGTTATGGCAGCACTGCATAATTCTCTTACTGTCATGCCATCCGTAAGATGCTTTTCTGTGACTGGTGAG
TACTCAACCAAGTCATTCTGAGAATAGTGTATGCGGCGACCGAGTTGCTCTTGCCCGGCGTCAATACGGG
ATAATACCGCGCCACATAGCAGAACTTTAAAAGTGCTCATCATTGGAAAACGTTCTTCGGGGCGAAAACT
CTCAAGGATCTTACCGCTGTTGAGATCCAGTTCGATGTAACCCACTCGTGCACCCAACTGATCTTCAGCA
TCTTTTACTTTCACCAGCGTTTCTGGGTGAGCAAAAACAGGAAGGCAAAATGCCGCAAAAAAGGGAATAA
GGGCGACACGGAAATGTTGAATACTCATACTCTTCCTTTTTCAATATTATTGAAGCATTTATCAGGGTTA
TTGTCTCATGAGCGGATACATATTTGAATGTATTTAGAAAAATAAACAAATAGGGGTTCCGCGCACATTT
CCCCGAAAAGTGCCACCTG
[124 nt withheld, positions 2330-2453]
C
[91 nt withheld, positions 2455-2545]
A
[49 nt withheld, positions 2547-2595]
CCTTTGACGTTGGAGTCCACGTTCTTT
[37 nt withheld, positions 2623-2659]
ACCCTATCTCGGTCTATTCTTTTGATTTATAAGGGATTTTGCCGATTTCGGCCTATTGGTTAAAAAATGA
GCTGATTTAACAAAAATTTAACGCGAATTTTAACAAAATATTAACGCTTACAATTTGCCATTCGCCATTC
AGGCTGCGCAACTGTTGGGAAGGGCGATCGGTGCGGGCCTCTTCGCTATTACGCCAGCCCAAGCTACCAT
GATAAGTAAGTAATATTAAGGTACGGGAGGTACTTGGAGCGGCCGCAATAAAATATCTTTATTTTCATTA
CATCTGTGTGTTGGTTTTTTGTGTGAATCGATAGTACTAACATACGCTCTCCATCAAAACAAAACGAAAC
AAAACAAACTAGCAAAATAGGCTGTCCCCAGTGCAAGTGCAGGTGCCAGAACATTTCTCTATCGATAGGT
ACCACAAGTTTGTACAAAAAAGCAGGCTTCGTTTTCAATTTCAAGAATATGTCAACACTCTGTAATCATT
TCAAGAATAAAATTAAAACACCAAATTGAATTTGTGGAAGGCCTAGGCCACTGGTTAGAACAATTGAATA
TGGAGACGGAAAAATGCATGAGGCATCATCCTAAATTGACTACCAATTTTATATAATGAGATGGGCGACA
CTCATTCCAGCAGATAGCGAATACCAACGGATGCAATTGCTCAAGTCGGGACAATTACTGAATCCGACAT
TTCAAGAATAAGAGATTTATCAGCATCTCGAAAATTACACTCGATGTACACACCAATTGCTCAATTGGGA
GTCTTTAGTCATTCCGCACTCGACAGATAAGCTTTCGCTACTGCTGCTAATAAAATTTCGCCAATAATGC
AAATCAGATCTTATCGCAGGCCAACTGGGACCCAGCTTTCTTGTACAAAGTGGTAGATCTGCGATCGAGC
TCGCCCGGGGATCGAGCGCAGCGGTATAAAAGGGCGCGGGGTGGCTGAGAGCATCAGTTGTGAATGAATG
TTCGAGCCGAGCAGACGTGCCGCTGCCTTCGTTAATATCCTTTGAATAAGCCAACTTTGAATCACAAGAC
GCATACCAAACGGCATTCCGGTACTGTTGGTAAAGCCACCATGGAAGACGCCAAAAACATAAAGAAAGGC
CCGGCGCCATTCTATCCGCTGGAAGATGGAACCGCTGGAGAGCAACTGCATAAGGCTATGAAGAGATACG
CCCTGGTTCCTGGAACAATTGCTTTTACAGATGCACATATCGAGGTGGACATCACTTACGCTGAGTACTT
CGAAATGTCCGTTCGGTTGGCAGAAGCTATGAAACGATATGGGCTGAATACAAATCACAGAATCGTCGTA
TGCAGTGAAAACTCTCTTCAATTCTTTATGCCGGTGTTGGGCGCGTTATTTATCGGAGTTGCAGTTGCGC
CCGCGAACGACATTTATAATGAACGTGAATTGCTCAACAGTATGGGCATTTCGCAGCCTACCGTGGTGTT
CGTTTCCAAAAAGGGGTTGCAAAAAATTTTGAACGTGCAAAAAAAGCTCCCAATCATCCAAAAAATTATT
ATCATGGATTCTAAAACGGATTACCAGGGATTTCAGTCGATGTACACGTTCGTCACATCTCATCTACCTC
CCGGTTTTAATGAATACGATTTTGTGCCAGAGTCCTTCGATAGGGACAAGACAATTGCACTGATCATGAA
CTCCTCTGGATCTACTGGTCTGCCTAAAGGTGTCGCTCTGCCTCATAGAACTGCCTGCGTGAGATTCTCG
CATGCCAGAGATCCTATTTTTGGCAATCAAATCATTCCGGATACTGCGATTTTAAGTGTTGTTCCATTCC
ATCACGGTTTTGGAATGTTTACTACACTCGGATATTTGATATGTGGATTTCGAGTCGTCTTAATGTATAG
ATTTGAAGAAGAGCTGTTTCTGAGGAGCCTTCAGGATTACAAGATTCAAAGTGCGCTGCTGGTGCCAACC
CTATTCTCCTTCTTCGCCAAAAGCACTCTGATTGACAAATACGATTTATCTAATTTACACGAAATTGCTT
CTGGTGGCGCTCCCCTCTCTAAGGAAGTCGGGGAAGCGGTTGCCAAGAGGTTCCATCTGCCAGGTATCAG
GCAAGGATATGGGCTCACTGAGACTACATCAGCTATTCTGATTACACCCGAGGGGGATGATAAACCGGGC
GCGGTCGGTAAAGTTGTTCCATTTTTTGAAGCGAAGGTTGTGGATCTGGATACCGGGAAAACGCTGGGCG
TTAATCAAAGAGGCGAACTGTGTGTGAGAGGTCCTATGATTATGTCCGGTTATGTAAACAATCCGGAAGC
GACCAACGCCTTGATTGACAAGGATGGATGGCTACATTCTGGAGACATAGCTTACTGGGACGAAGACGAA
CACTTCTTCATCGTTGACCGCCTGAAGTCTCTGATTAAGTACAAAGGCTATCAGGTGGCTCCCGCTGAAT
TGGAATCCATCTTGCTCCAACACCCCAACATCTTCGACGCAGGTGTCGCAGGTCTTCCCGACGATGACGC
CGGTGAACTTCCCGCCGCCGTTGTTGTTTTGGAGCACGGAAAGACGATGACGGAAAAAGAGATCGTGGAT
TACGTCGCCAGTCAAGTAACAACCGCGAAAAAGTTGCGCGGAGGAGTTGTGTTTGTGGACGAAGTACCGA
AAGGTCTTACCGGAAAACTCGACGCAAGAAAAATCAGAGAGATCCTCATAAAGGCCAAGAAGGGCGGAAA
GATCGCCGTGTAATT
