>Addgene plasmid #71184 | pSGE_895_Nhe2_EcR-to-gl | addgene partial sequence | sequence record 129330 | RVprimer3 5'-CTAGCAAAATAGGCTGTCCC-3'
CAGAACATTTCTCTATCGATAGGTACCACAAGTTTGTACAAAAAAGCAGGCTTCGTTTTCAATTTCAAGA
ATATGTCAACACTCTGTAATCATTTCAAGAATAAAATTAAAACACCAAATTGAATTTGTGGAAGGCCTAG
GCCACTGGTTAGAACAATTGAATATGGAGACGGAAAAATGCATGAGGCATCATCCTAAATTGACTACCAA
TTTTATATAATGAGATGGGCGACACTCATTCCAGCAGATAGCGAATACCAACGGATGCAATTGCTCAAGT
CGGGACAATTACTGAATCCGACATTTCAAGAATAAGAGATTTATCAGCATCTCGAAAATTACACTCGATG
TACACACCAATTGCTCAATTGGGAGTCTTTAGTCATTCCGCACTCGACAGATAAGCTTTCGCTACTGCTG
CTAATAAAATTTCGCCAATAATGCAAATCAGATCTTATCGCAGGCCAACTGGGACCCAGCTTTCTTGTAC
AAAGTGGTAGATCTGCGATCGAGCTCGCCCGGGGATCGAGCGCAGCGGTATAAAAGGGCGCGGGGTGGCT
GAGAGCATCAGTTGTGAATGAATGTTCGAGCCGAGCAGACGTGCCGCTGCCTTCGTTAATATCCTTTGAA
TAAGCCAACTTTGAATCACAAGACGCATACCAAACGGCATTCCGGTACTGTTGGTAAAGCCACCATGGAA
GACGCCAAAAACATAAAGAAAGGCCCGGCGCCATTCTATCCGCTGGAAGATGGAACCGCTGGAGAGCAAC
TGCATAAGGCTATGAAGAGATACGCCCTGGTTCCTGGAACAATTGCTTTTACAGATGCACATATCGAGGT
GGACATCACTTACGCTGAGTACTTCGAAATGTCCGTTCGGTTGGCAGAAGCTATGAAACGATATGGGCTG
AATACAAATCACAGAATCGTCGTATGCAGTGAAAACTCTCTTCAATTCTTTATGCCGGTGTTGGGCGCGT
TATTTATCGGAGTTGCAGTTGCGCCCGCGAACGACATTTATAATGAACGTGAATTGCTCAACAGTATGGG
CATTTCGCAGCCTACCGTGGTGTTCGTTTCCAAAAAGGGGTTGCAAAAAATTTTGAACGTGCAAAAAAAG
CTCCCAATCATCCAAAAAATTATTATCATGGATTCTAAAACGGATTACCAGGGATTTCAGTCGATGTAC
