>Addgene plasmid #71184 | pSGE_895_Nhe2_EcR-to-gl | addgene partial sequence | sequence record 129331 | LucNRev 5'-CCTTATGCAGTTGCTCTCC-3'
GAATGGCGCCGGGCCTTTCTTTATGTTTTTGGCGTCTTCCATGGTGGCTTTACCAACAGTACCGGAATGC
CGTTTGGTATGCGTCTTGTGATTCAAAGTTGGCTTATTCAAAGGATATTAACGAAGGCAGCGGCACGTCT
GCTCGGCTCGAACATTCATTCACAACTGATGCTCTCAGCCACCCCGCGCCCTTTTATACCGCTGCGCTCG
ATCCCCGGGCGAGCTCGATCGCAGATCTACCACTTTGTACAAGAAAGCTGGGTCCCAGTTGGCCTGCGAT
AAGATCTGATTTGCATTATTGGCGAAATTTTATTAGCAGCAGTAGCGAAAGCTTATCTGTCGAGTGCGGA
ATGACTAAAGACTCCCAATTGAGCAATTGGTGTGTACATCGAGTGTAATTTTCGAGATGCTGATAAATCT
CTTATTCTTGAAATGTCGGATTCAGTAATTGTCCCGACTTGAGCAATTGCATCCGTTGGTATTCGCTATC
TGCTGGAATGAGTGTCGCCCATCTCATTATATAAAATTGGTAGTCAATTTAGGATGATGCCTCATGCATT
TTTCCGTCTCCATATTCAATTGTTCTAACCAGTGGCCTAGGCCTTCCACAAATTCAATTTGGTGTTTTAA
TTTTATTCTTGAAATGATTACAGAGTGTTGACATATTCTTGAAATTGAAAACGAAGCCTGCTTTTTTGTA
CAAACTTGTGGTACCTATCGATAGAGAAATGTTCTGGCACCTGCACTTGCACTGGGGACAGCCTATTTTG
CTAGTTTGTTTTGTTTCGTTTTGTTTTGATGGAGAGCGTATGTTAGTACTATCGATTCACACAAAAAACC
AACACACAGATGTAATGAAAATAAAGATATTTTATTGCGGCCGCTCCAAGTACCTCCCGTACCTTAATAT
TACTTACTTATCATGGTAGCTTGGGCTGGCGTAATAGCGAAGAGGCCCGCACCGATCGCCCTTCCCAACA
GTTGCGCAGCCTGAATGGCGAATGGCAAATTGTAAGCGTTAATATTTTGTTAAAATTCGCGTTAAATTTT
TGTTAAATCAGCTCATTTTTTAACCAATAGGCCGAAATCGGCAAAATCCCTTATAAATCAAAAGAATAGA
CCGAGATAGGGTTGA
